Addgene plasmid #46415: pGEX chimerin-SH2
Depositing lab: Bruce Mayer. Depositing organization: University of Connecticut Health Center. Publication: High-throughput phosphotyrosine profiling using SH2 domains. Machida K, Thompson CM, Dierck K, Jablonowski K, Karkkainen S, Liu B, Zhang H, Nash PD, Newman DK, Nollau P, Pawson T, Renkema GH, Saksela K, Schiller MR, Shin DG, Mayer BJ. Mol Cell. 2007 Jun 22;26(6):899-915. 10.1016/j.molcel.2007.05.031 PubMed 17588523.
Backbone
  Vector backbone: pGEX6P1
  Backbone manufacturer: GE Healthcare Biosciences
  Backbone size w/o insert (bp): 4900
  Vector type: Bacterial Expression
Growth in bacteria
  Bacterial resistance: Ampicillin, 100 μg/mL
  Growth temperature: 37°C
  Growth strain: DH5alpha
  Copy number: Low Copy
Gene/Insert
  Gene/Insert name: chimerin (alt names: CHN1; CHN; DURS2; ARHGAP2; RHOGAP2; CHN1)
  Species: H. sapiens (human)
  Insert size (bp): 325
  Mutation: contains amino acids 44-147
  Entrez Gene: CHN1 (a.k.a. ARHGAP2, CHN, DURS2, NC, RHOGAP2)
  Promoter: Tac
  Tag / fusion protein: GST (N terminal on backbone); PreScission (N terminal on backbone)
  Cloning method: Restriction Enzyme; 5′ cloning site BamHI (not destroyed); 3′ cloning site EcoRI (not destroyed)
  Sequencing primers: 5′ pGEX-5; 3′ pGEX-3
Terms and licenses: Academic/Nonprofit Terms; Industry Terms: Not Available to Industry
Depositor comments: The molecular weight of the GST fusion protein is approximately 36.8 kDa
How to cite: pGEX chimerin-SH2 was a gift from Bruce Mayer (Addgene plasmid # 46415 ; http://n2t.net/addgene:46415 ; RRID:Addgene_46415)
