[The description below was written by a language model from this plasmid's Addgene catalogue record and pLannotate feature annotations shown in this document.]
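Description:
pGEX chimerin-SH2 is a bacterial expression plasmid built on the pGEX6P1 backbone for producing the SH2 domain of human chimerin (CHN1, also known as ARHGAP2) as a glutathione S-transferase fusion in E. coli. The insert, about 325 bp encoding amino acids 44–147 of CHN1, was cloned between BamHI and EcoRI sites that remain intact. It lies in frame downstream of the Schistosoma japonicum GST coding sequence. The catalogue entry also lists a PreScission protease recognition site between GST and the insert. It is not annotated separately in the feature table, but the short gap between the GST and CHN1 coding regions is consistent with such a linker. This site would allow the GST moiety to be cleaved off after affinity purification. The depositor gives the fusion protein's mass as approximately 36.8 kDa.

Expression is driven by the tac promoter, a strong trp/lac hybrid, followed by a lac operator. The plasmid carries its own lacI gene under the lacIq promoter, so transcription is repressed until it is induced with IPTG. The plasmid replicates from a ColE1/pBR322-type origin and is selected with ampicillin through the β-lactamase gene. The record lists it as low copy, although the annotation tool labels the origin generically as high-copy. Only short fragments of rop and bom are detected, along with backbone remnants of the lac promoter region and lacZα. The full sequence record is 5,285 nt, consistent with the stated backbone and insert sizes.

The associated publication concerns high-throughput phosphotyrosine profiling with SH2 domains. This suggests the purified GST-SH2 protein is intended as a probe for detecting or characterising tyrosine-phosphorylated binding sites.
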