Features (pLannotate 1.2.2; 17 found; start..end, strand, type, name):
      6..107     -  CDS            yciV (fragment): RNAAM_ECOLI - Also known as trpH From Escherichia coli (strain K12).
    183..211     +  promoter       tac promoter: strong E. coli promoter; hybrid between the trp and lac UV5 promoters
    219..235     +  protein_bind   lac operator: The lac repressor binds to the lac operator to inhibit transcription in E. coli. This inhibition can be relieved by adding lactose or isopropyl-β-D-thiogalactopyranoside (IPTG). lac repressor encoded by lacI
    258..911     +  CDS            GST26_SCHJA: Experimental evidence at protein level: Swiss-Prot protein existence level 1. GST isoenzymes appear to play a central role in the parasite detoxification system. Other functions are also suspected including a role in increasing the solubility of haematin in the parasite gut. From Schistosoma japonicum (Blood fluke).
    951..1262    +  CDS            CHN1 (fragment): CHIN_HUMAN - Also known as ARHGAP2, CHN. Experimental evidence at protein level: Swiss-Prot protein existence level 1. GTPase-activating protein for p21-rac and a phorbol ester receptor. Involved in the assembly of neuronal locomotor circuits as a direct effector of EPHA4 in axon guidance. From Homo sapiens (Human).
   1302..1341    +  CDS            rop (fragment): Rop protein, which maintains plasmids at low copy number; rop
   1443..1483    +  misc_feature   bom (fragment): basis of mobility region from pBR322
   1588..1692    +  promoter       AmpR promoter: bla
   1693..2553    +  CDS            AmpR: β-lactamase; bla; confers resistance to ampicillin, carbenicillin, and related antibiotics
   2724..3312    +  rep_origin     ori: high-copy-number ColE1/pMB1/pBR322/pUC origin of replication
   3498..3549    -  misc_feature   bom (fragment): basis of mobility region from pBR322
   3556..3633    +  promoter       lacIq promoter: lacI (mutant); In the lacIq allele, a single base change in the promoter boosts expression of the lacI gene about 10-fold.
   3634..4716    +  CDS            lacI: lac repressor; lacI; The lac repressor binds to the lac operator to inhibit transcription in E. coli. This inhibition can be relieved by adding lactose or isopropyl-β-D-thiogalactopyranoside (IPTG).
   4729..4750    +  protein_bind   CAP binding site: CAP binding activates transcription in the presence of cAMP. E. coli catabolite activator protein
   4765..4795    +  promoter       lac promoter: promoter for the E. coli lac operon
   4803..4819    +  protein_bind   lac operator: The lac repressor binds to the lac operator to inhibit transcription in E. coli. This inhibition can be relieved by adding lactose or isopropyl-β-D-thiogalactopyranoside (IPTG). lac repressor encoded by lacI
   4839..5012    +  CDS            lacZα: LacZα fragment of β-galactosidase; lacZ fragment
>Addgene plasmid #46415 | pGEX chimerin-SH2 | depositor full sequence | sequence record 65551 | Full Sequence
ACGTTATCGACTGCACGGTGCACCAATGCTTCTGGCGTCAGGCAGCCATCGGAAGCTGTGGTATGGCTGT
GCAGGTCGTAAATCACTGCATAATTCGTGTCGCTCAAGGCGCACTCCCGTTCTGGATAATGTTTTTTGCG
CCGACATCATAACGGTTCTGGCAAATATTCTGAAATGAGCTGTTGACAATTAATCATCGGCTCGTATAAT
GTGTGGAATTGTGAGCGGATAACAATTTCACACAGGAAACAGTATTCATGTCCCCTATACTAGGTTATTG
GAAAATTAAGGGCCTTGTGCAACCCACTCGACTTCTTTTGGAATATCTTGAAGAAAAATATGAAGAGCAT
TTGTATGAGCGCGATGAAGGTGATAAATGGCGAAACAAAAAGTTTGAATTGGGTTTGGAGTTTCCCAATC
TTCCTTATTATATTGATGGTGATGTTAAATTAACACAGTCTATGGCCATCATACGTTATATAGCTGACAA
GCACAACATGTTGGGTGGTTGTCCAAAAGAGCGTGCAGAGATTTCAATGCTTGAAGGAGCGGTTTTGGAT
ATTAGATACGGTGTTTCGAGAATTGCATATAGTAAAGACTTTGAAACTCTCAAAGTTGATTTTCTTAGCA
AGCTACCTGAAATGCTGAAAATGTTCGAAGATCGTTTATGTCATAAAACATATTTAAATGGTGATCATGT
AACCCATCCTGACTTCATGTTGTATGACGCTCTTGATGTTGTTTTATACATGGACCCAATGTGCCTGGAT
GCGTTCCCAAAATTAGTTTGTTTTAAAAAACGTATTGAAGCTATCCCACAAATTGATAAGTACTTGAAAT
CCAGCAAGTATATAGCATGGCCTTTGCAGGGCTGGCAAGCCACGTTTGGTGGTGGCGACCATCCTCCAAA
ATCGGATCTGGAAGTTCTGTTCCAGGGGCCCCTGGGATCCAAGTATTATGGAAGAGAGTTTCATGGCATG
ATCTCCAGAGAAGCAGCCGACCAGCTCTTGATTGTGGCTGAGGGGAGCTACCTCATCCGGGAGAGCCAGC
GGCAGCCAGGGACCTACACTTTGGCTTTAAGATTTGGAAGTCAAACCAGAAACTTCAGGCTCTACTACGA
TGGCAAGCACTTTGTTGGGGAGAAACGCTTTGAGTCCATCCACGATCTGGTGACTGATGGCTTGATTACT
CTCTATATTGAAACCAAGGCAGCAGAATACATTGCCAAGATGACGATAAACCCAATTTATGAGCACGTAG
GAGGAATTCTATGAGCGGCCGCATCGTGACTGACTGACGATCTGCCTCGCGCGTTTCGGTGATGACGGTG
AAAACCTCTGACACATGCAGCTCCCGGAGACGGTCACAGCTTGTCTGTAAGCGGATGCCGGGAGCAGACA
AGCCCGTCAGGGCGCGTCAGCGGGTGTTGGCGGGTGTCGGGGCGCAGCCATGACCCAGTCACGTAGCGAT
AGCGGAGTGTATAATTCTTGAAGACGAAAGGGCCTCGTGATACGCCTATTTTTATAGGTTAATGTCATGA
TAATAATGGTTTCTTAGACGTCAGGTGGCACTTTTCGGGGAAATGTGCGCGGAACCCCTATTTGTTTATT
TTTCTAAATACATTCAAATATGTATCCGCTCATGAGACAATAACCCTGATAAATGCTTCAATAATATTGA
AAAAGGAAGAGTATGAGTATTCAACATTTCCGTGTCGCCCTTATTCCCTTTTTTGCGGCATTTTGCCTTC
CTGTTTTTGCTCACCCAGAAACGCTGGTGAAAGTAAAAGATGCTGAAGATCAGTTGGGTGCACGAGTGGG
TTACATCGAACTGGATCTCAACAGCGGTAAGATCCTTGAGAGTTTTCGCCCCGAAGAACGTTTTCCAATG
ATGAGCACTTTTAAAGTTCTGCTATGTGGCGCGGTATTATCCCGTGTTGACGCCGGGCAAGAGCAACTCG
GTCGCCGCATACACTATTCTCAGAATGACTTGGTTGAGTACTCACCAGTCACAGAAAAGCATCTTACGGA
TGGCATGACAGTAAGAGAATTATGCAGTGCTGCCATAACCATGAGTGATAACACTGCGGCCAACTTACTT
CTGACAACGATCGGAGGACCGAAGGAGCTAACCGCTTTTTTGCACAACATGGGGGATCATGTAACTCGCC
TTGATCGTTGGGAACCGGAGCTGAATGAAGCCATACCAAACGACGAGCGTGACACCACGATGCCTGCAGC
AATGGCAACAACGTTGCGCAAACTATTAACTGGCGAACTACTTACTCTAGCTTCCCGGCAACAATTAATA
GACTGGATGGAGGCGGATAAAGTTGCAGGACCACTTCTGCGCTCGGCCCTTCCGGCTGGCTGGTTTATTG
CTGATAAATCTGGAGCCGGTGAGCGTGGGTCTCGCGGTATCATTGCAGCACTGGGGCCAGATGGTAAGCC
CTCCCGTATCGTAGTTATCTACACGACGGGGAGTCAGGCAACTATGGATGAACGAAATAGACAGATCGCT
GAGATAGGTGCCTCACTGATTAAGCATTGGTAACTGTCAGACCAAGTTTACTCATATATACTTTAGATTG
ATTTAAAACTTCATTTTTAATTTAAAAGGATCTAGGTGAAGATCCTTTTTGATAATCTCATGACCAAAAT
CCCTTAACGTGAGTTTTCGTTCCACTGAGCGTCAGACCCCGTAGAAAAGATCAAAGGATCTTCTTGAGAT
CCTTTTTTTCTGCGCGTAATCTGCTGCTTGCAAACAAAAAAACCACCGCTACCAGCGGTGGTTTGTTTGC
CGGATCAAGAGCTACCAACTCTTTTTCCGAAGGTAACTGGCTTCAGCAGAGCGCAGATACCAAATACTGT
CCTTCTAGTGTAGCCGTAGTTAGGCCACCACTTCAAGAACTCTGTAGCACCGCCTACATACCTCGCTCTG
CTAATCCTGTTACCAGTGGCTGCTGCCAGTGGCGATAAGTCGTGTCTTACCGGGTTGGACTCAAGACGAT
AGTTACCGGATAAGGCGCAGCGGTCGGGCTGAACGGGGGGTTCGTGCACACAGCCCAGCTTGGAGCGAAC
GACCTACACCGAACTGAGATACCTACAGCGTGAGCTATGAGAAAGCGCCACGCTTCCCGAAGGGAGAAAG
GCGGACAGGTATCCGGTAAGCGGCAGGGTCGGAACAGGAGAGCGCACGAGGGAGCTTCCAGGGGGAAACG
CCTGGTATCTTTATAGTCCTGTCGGGTTTCGCCACCTCTGACTTGAGCGTCGATTTTTGTGATGCTCGTC
AGGGGGGCGGAGCCTATGGAAAAACGCCAGCAACGCGGCCTTTTTACGGTTCCTGGCCTTTTGCTGGCCT
TTTGCTCACATGTTCTTTCCTGCGTTATCCCCTGATTCTGTGGATAACCGTATTACCGCCTTTGAGTGAG
CTGATACCGCTCGCCGCAGCCGAACGACCGAGCGCAGCGAGTCAGTGAGCGAGGAAGCGGAAGAGCGCCT
GATGCGGTATTTTCTCCTTACGCATCTGTGCGGTATTTCACACCGCATAAATTCCGACACCATCGAATGG
TGCAAAACCTTTCGCGGTATGGCATGATAGCGCCCGGAAGAGAGTCAATTCAGGGTGGTGAATGTGAAAC
CAGTAACGTTATACGATGTCGCAGAGTATGCCGGTGTCTCTTATCAGACCGTTTCCCGCGTGGTGAACCA
GGCCAGCCACGTTTCTGCGAAAACGCGGGAAAAAGTGGAAGCGGCGATGGCGGAGCTGAATTACATTCCC
AACCGCGTGGCACAACAACTGGCGGGCAAACAGTCGTTGCTGATTGGCGTTGCCACCTCCAGTCTGGCCC
TGCACGCGCCGTCGCAAATTGTCGCGGCGATTAAATCTCGCGCCGATCAACTGGGTGCCAGCGTGGTGGT
GTCGATGGTAGAACGAAGCGGCGTCGAAGCCTGTAAAGCGGCGGTGCACAATCTTCTCGCGCAACGCGTC
AGTGGGCTGATCATTAACTATCCGCTGGATGACCAGGATGCCATTGCTGTGGAAGCTGCCTGCACTAATG
TTCCGGCGTTATTTCTTGATGTCTCTGACCAGACACCCATCAACAGTATTATTTTCTCCCATGAAGACGG
TACGCGACTGGGCGTGGAGCATCTGGTCGCATTGGGTCACCAGCAAATCGCGCTGTTAGCGGGCCCATTA
AGTTCTGTCTCGGCGCGTCTGCGTCTGGCTGGCTGGCATAAATATCTCACTCGCAATCAAATTCAGCCGA
TAGCGGAACGGGAAGGCGACTGGAGTGCCATGTCCGGTTTTCAACAAACCATGCAAATGCTGAATGAGGG
CATCGTTCCCACTGCGATGCTGGTTGCCAACGATCAGATGGCGCTGGGCGCAATGCGCGCCATTACCGAG
TCCGGGCTGCGCGTTGGTGCGGATATCTCGGTAGTGGGATACGACGATACCGAAGACAGCTCATGTTATA
TCCCGCCGTCAACCACCATCAAACAGGATTTTCGCCTGCTGGGGCAAACCAGCGTGGACCGCTTGCTGCA
ACTCTCTCAGGGCCAGGCGGTGAAGGGCAATCAGCTGTTGCCCGTCTCACTGGTGAAAAGAAAAACCACC
CTGGCGCCCAATACGCAAACCGCCTCTCCCCGCGCGTTGGCCGATTCATTAATGCAGCTGGCACGACAGG
TTTCCCGACTGGAAAGCGGGCAGTGAGCGCAACGCAATTAATGTGAGTTAGCTCACTCATTAGGCACCCC
AGGCTTTACACTTTATGCTTCCGGCTCGTATGTTGTGTGGAATTGTGAGCGGATAACAATTTCACACAGG
AAACAGCTATGACCATGATTACGGATTCACTGGCCGTCGTTTTACAACGTCGTGACTGGGAAAACCCTGG
CGTTACCCAACTTAATCGCCTTGCAGCACATCCCCCTTTCGCCAGCTGGCGTAATAGCGAAGAGGCCCGC
ACCGATCGCCCTTCCCAACAGTTGCGCAGCCTGAATGGCGAATGGCGCTTTGCCTGGTTTCCGGCACCAG
AAGCGGTGCCGGAAAGCTGGCTGGAGTGCGATCTTCCTGAGGCCGATACTGTCGTCGTCCCCTCAAACTG
GCAGATGCACGGTTACGATGCGCCCATCTACACCAACGTAACCTATCCCATTACGGTCAATCCGCCGTTT
GTTCCCACGGAGAATCCGACGGGTTGTTACTCGCTCACATTTAATGTTGATGAAAGCTGGCTACAGGAAG
GCCAGACGCGAATTATTTTTGATGGCGTTGGAATT
