>Addgene plasmid #46415 | pGEX chimerin-SH2 | depositor partial sequence | sequence record 65552 | Insert sequence
GGATCCAAGTATTATGGAAGAGAGTTTCATGGCATGATCTCCAGAGAAGCAGCCGACCAGCTCTTGATTG
TGGCTGAGGGGAGCTACCTCATCCGGGAGAGCCAGCGGCAGCCAGGGACCTACACTTTGGCTTTAAGATT
TGGAAGTCAAACCAGAAACTTCAGGCTCTACTACGATGGCAAGCACTTTGTTGGGGAGAAACGCTTTGAG
TCCATCCACGATCTGGTGACTGATGGCTTGATTACTCTCTATATTGAAACCAAGGCAGCAGAATACATTG
CCAAGATGACGATAAACCCAATTTATGAGCACGTAGGAGGAATTC
