>Addgene plasmid #46415 | pGEX chimerin-SH2 | addgene partial sequence | sequence record 66796 | pGEX5
TCGGATCTGGAGTTCTGTTCCAGGGGCCCCTGGGATCCAAGTATTATGGAAGAGAGTTTCATGGCATGAT
CTCCAGAGAAGCAGCCGACCAGCTCTTGATTGTGGCTGAGGGGAGCTACCTCATCCGGGAGAGCCAGCGG
CAGCCAGGGACCTACACTTTGGCTTTAAGATTTGGAAGTCAAACCAGAAACTTCAGGCTCTACTACGATG
GCAAGCACTTTGTTGGGGAGAAACGCTTTGAGTCCATCCACGATCTGGTGACTGATGGCTTGATTACTCT
CTATATTGAAACCAAGGCAGCAGAATACATTGCCAAGATGACGATAAACCCAATTTATGAGCACGTAGGA
GGAATTCTATGAGCGGCCGCATCGTGACTGACTGACGATCTGCCTCGCGCGTTTCGGTGATGACGGTGAA
AACCTCTGACACATGCAGCTCCCGGAGACGGTCACAGCTTGTCTGTAAGCGGATGCCGGGAGCAGACAAG
CCCGTCAGGGCGCGTCAGCGGGTGTTGGCGGGTGTCGGGGCGCAGCCATGACCCAGTCACGTAGCGATAG
CGGAGTGTATAATTCTTGAAGACGAAAGGGCCTCGTGATACGCCTATTTTTATAGGTTAATGTCATGATA
ATAATGGTTTCTTAGACGTCAGGTGGCACTTTTCGGGGAAATGTGCGCGGAACCCCTATTTGTTTATTTT
TCTAAATACATTCAAATATGTATCCGCTCATGAGACAATAACCCTGATAAATGCTTCAATAATATTGAAA
AAGGAAGAGTATGAGTATTCAACATTTCCGTGTCGCCCTTATTCCCTTTTTTGCGGCATTTTG
